Addgene plasmid #54494: mKO2-C1
Purpose: (Empty Backbone) Localization: C1 Cloning Vector, Excitation: 551, Emission: 565
Depositing lab: Michael Davidson & Atsushi Miyawaki. Depositing organization: Florida State University, Tallahassee. Publication: Visualizing spatiotemporal dynamics of multicellular cell-cycle progression. Sakaue-Sawano A, Kurokawa H, Morimura T, Hanyu A, Hama H, Osawa H, Kashiwagi S, Fukami K, Miyata T, Miyoshi H, Imamura T, Ogawa M, Masai H, Miyawaki A. Cell. 2008 Feb 8;132(3):487-98. doi: 10.1016/j.cell.2007.12.033. PubMed 18267078.
Backbone
  Vector backbone: mKO2-C1
  Backbone size (bp): 4750
  Vector type: Mammalian Expression
  Selectable markers: Neomycin (select with G418)
  Tag / fusion protein: mKO2 (N terminal on backbone)
Growth in bacteria
  Bacterial resistance: Kanamycin, 50 μg/mL
  Growth temperature: 37°C
  Growth strain: DH5alpha
  Copy number: High Copy
Gene/Insert
  Gene/Insert name: None
  Tag / fusion protein: mKO2 (N terminal on backbone)
Resource information
  A portion of this plasmid was derived from a plasmid made by: PMID 18267078; PI A. Miyawaki
Terms and licenses: Academic/Nonprofit Terms; Industry Terms: Not Available to Industry
Depositor comments: . Excitation = 551; Emission = 565
How to cite: mKO2-C1 was a gift from Michael Davidson & Atsushi Miyawaki (Addgene plasmid # 54494 ; http://n2t.net/addgene:54494 ; RRID:Addgene_54494)
