[The description below was written by a language model from this plasmid's Addgene catalogue record.]
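Description:
mKO2-C1 is an empty mammalian expression backbone of about 4.75 kb designed for building fluorescent fusion proteins. It carries the coding sequence for mKO2, a monomeric Kusabira Orange variant with recorded excitation and emission maxima of 551 nm and 565 nm. No gene of interest is present. In the "C1" arrangement the fluorescent protein sits on the backbone upstream of the cloning site, so an inserted open reading frame placed in frame becomes fused to the C-terminus of mKO2, leaving the tag at the N-terminus of the resulting protein.

The plasmid is maintained in E. coli as a high-copy vector under kanamycin selection, and mammalian cells that have taken it up can be selected with G418 through the neomycin resistance marker. In vectors of this format a single resistance gene commonly provides both functions, but the record does not say whether that is so here. No feature table is provided, and the record does not state the promoter driving mKO2, the polyadenylation signal, the origins of replication or the composition of the multiple cloning site, so these cannot be confirmed here.

Typical use is to clone a protein of interest downstream of mKO2 and follow its subcellular localization or dynamics by live-cell or fixed-cell orange fluorescence imaging. The unmodified vector can also express untagged mKO2 as a control or transfection marker. The mKO2 portion derives from a plasmid made for work on visualizing cell-cycle progression in multicellular contexts, in which this fluorescent protein was used as a reporter.
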