>Addgene plasmid #54494 | mKO2-C1 | depositor partial sequence | sequence record 84891 | insert sequence
AAAATGTCGTAACAACTCCGCCCCATTGACGCAAATGGGCGGTAGGCGTGTACGGTGGGAGGTCTATATA
AGCAGAGCTGGTTTAGTGAACCGTCAGATCCGCTAGCGCTACCGGTCGCCACCATGGTGAGTGTGATTAA
ACCAGAGATGAAGATGAGGTACTACATGGACGGCTCCGTCAATGGGCATGAGTTCACAATTGAAGGTGAA
GGCACAGGCAGACCTTACGAGGGACATCAAGAGATGACACTACGCGTCACAATGGCCGAGGGCGGGCCAA
TGCCTTTCGCGTTTGACTTAGTGTCACACGTGTTCTGTTACGGCCACAGAGTATTTACTAAATATCCAGA
AGAGATACCAGACTATTTCAAACAAGCATTTCCTGAAGGCCTGTCATGGGAAAGGTCGTTGGAGTTCGAA
GATGGTGGGTCCGCTTCAGTCAGTGCGCATATAAGCCTTAGAGGAAACACCTTCTACCACAAATCCAAAT
TTACTGGGGTTAACTTTCCTGCCGATGGTCCTATCATGCAAAACCAAAGTGTTGATTGGGAGCCATCAAC
CGAGAAAATTACTGCCAGCGACGGAGTTCTGAAGGGTGATGTTACGATGTACCTAAAACTTGAAGGAGGC
GGCAATCACAAATGCCAAATGAAGACTACTTACAAGGCGGCAAAAGAGATTCTTGAAATGCCAGGAGACC
ATTACATCGGCCATCGCCTCGTCAGGAAAACCGAAGGCAACATTACTGAGCAGGTAGAAGATGCAGTAGC
TCATAGCTCCGGACTCAGATCTCGAGCTCAAGCTTCGAATTCTGCAGTCGACGGTACCGCGGGCCCGGGA
TCCACCGGATCTAGATAACTGATCATAATCAGCCATACCACATTTGTAGAGGTTTTACTTGCTTTAAAAA
ACCTCCCACACCTCCCCCTGAACCTGAAACATAAAATGAATGCAATTGTTGTTGTTAACTTGTTTATTGC
AGCTTATAATGGTT
