LOCUS       Exported 4668 bp ds-DNA circular SYN 12-MAY-2021
DEFINITION  Localization: C1 Cloning Vector, Excitation: 551, Emission: 565.
ACCESSION   .
VERSION     .
KEYWORDS    mKO2-C1
SOURCE      synthetic DNA construct
  ORGANISM  synthetic DNA construct
REFERENCE   1 (bases 1 to 4668)
  AUTHORS   Sakaue-Sawano A, Kurokawa H, Morimura T, Hanyu A, Hama H, Osawa H,
            Kashiwagi S, Fukami K, Miyata T, Miyoshi H, Imamura T, Ogawa M,
            Masai H, Miyawaki A
  TITLE     Visualizing spatiotemporal dynamics of multicellular cell-cycle
            progression.
  JOURNAL   Cell. 2008 Feb 8;132(3):487-98. doi: 10.1016/j.cell.2007.12.033.
  PUBMED    18267078
REFERENCE   2 (bases 1 to 4668)
  AUTHORS   .
  TITLE     Direct Submission
  JOURNAL   Exported May 12, 2021 from SnapGene Server 1.1.58
            http://www.snapgene.com
FEATURES             Location/Qualifiers
     source          1..4668
                     /organism="synthetic DNA construct"
                     /mol_type="other DNA"
     enhancer        61..364
                     /label=CMV enhancer
                     /note="human cytomegalovirus immediate early enhancer"
     promoter        365..568
                     /label=CMV promoter
                     /note="human cytomegalovirus (CMV) immediate early
                     promoter"
     primer_bind     519..539
                     /label=CMV-F
                     /note="Human CMV immediate early promoter, forward primer"
     regulatory      607..616
                     /regulatory_class="other"
                     /note="vertebrate consensus sequence for strong initiation
                     of translation (Kozak, 1987)"
     CDS             613..1266
                     /codon_start=1
                     /product="monomeric Kusabira-Orange 2 fluorescent protein"
                     /label=mKO2
                     /translation="MVSVIKPEMKMRYYMDGSVNGHEFTIEGEGTGRPYEGHQEMTLRV
                     TMAEGGPMPFAFDLVSHVFCYGHRVFTKYPEEIPDYFKQAFPEGLSWERSLEFEDGGSA
                     SVSAHISLRGNTFYHKSKFTGVNFPADGPIMQNQSVDWEPSTEKITASDGVLKGDVTMY
                     LKLEGGGNHKCQMKTTYKAAKEILEMPGDHYIGHRLVRKTEGNITEQVEDAVAHS"
     misc_feature    1267..1332
                     /label=MCS
                     /note="multiple cloning site"
     polyA_signal    1456..1577
                     /label=SV40 poly(A) signal
                     /note="SV40 polyadenylation signal"
     primer_bind     complement(1493..1512)
                     /label=SV40pA-R
                     /note="SV40 polyA, reverse primer"
     primer_bind     1547..1566
                     /label=EBV-rev
                     /note="SV40 polyA terminator, reverse primer"
     rep_origin      complement(1584..2039)
                     /direction=LEFT
                     /label=f1 ori
                     /note="f1 bacteriophage origin of replication; arrow
                     indicates direction of (+) strand synthesis"
     primer_bind     complement(1721..1742)
                     /label=F1ori-F
                     /note="F1 origin, forward primer"
     primer_bind     1933..1952
                     /label=F1ori-R
                     /note="F1 origin, reverse primer"
     promoter        2066..2170
                     /gene="bla"
                     /label=AmpR promoter
     promoter        2172..2529
                     /label=SV40 promoter
                     /note="SV40 enhancer and early promoter"
     primer_bind     complement(2195..2215)
                     /label=pBABE 3'
                     /note="SV40 enhancer, reverse primer for pBABE vectors"
     rep_origin      2380..2515
                     /label=SV40 ori
                     /note="SV40 origin of replication"
     primer_bind     2442..2461
                     /label=SV40pro-F
                     /note="SV40 promoter/origin, forward primer"
     CDS             2564..3358
                     /codon_start=1
                     /gene="aph(3')-II (or nptII)"
                     /product="aminoglycoside phosphotransferase from Tn5"
                     /label=NeoR/KanR
                     /note="confers resistance to neomycin, kanamycin, and G418
                     (Geneticin(R))"
                     /translation="MIEQDGLHAGSPAAWVERLFGYDWAQQTIGCSDAAVFRLSAQGRP
                     VLFVKTDLSGALNELQDEAARLSWLATTGVPCAAVLDVVTEAGRDWLLLGEVPGQDLLS
                     SHLAPAEKVSIMADAMRRLHTLDPATCPFDHQAKHRIERARTRMEAGLVDQDDLDEEHQ
                     GLAPAELFARLKASMPDGEDLVVTHGDACLPNIMVENGRFSGFIDCGRLGVADRYQDIA
                     LATRDIAEELGGEWADRFLVLYGIAAPDSQRIAFYRLLDEFF"
     primer_bind     complement(2618..2637)
                     /label=Neo-R
                     /note="Neomycin resistance gene, reverse primer"
     primer_bind     3228..3247
                     /label=Neo-F
                     /note="Neomycin resistance gene, forward primer"
     primer_bind     complement(3546..3565)
                     /label=TK-pA-R
                     /note="Thymidine kinase polyA, reverse primer"
     polyA_signal    3590..3637
                     /label=HSV TK poly(A) signal
                     /note="herpes simplex virus thymidine kinase
                     polyadenylation signal (Cole and Stacy, 1985)"
     rep_origin      3966..4554
                     /direction=RIGHT
                     /label=ori
                     /note="high-copy-number ColE1/pMB1/pBR322/pUC origin of
                     replication"
     primer_bind     4455..4474
                     /label=pBR322ori-F
                     /note="pBR322 origin, forward primer"
ORIGIN
        1 tagttattaa tagtaatcaa ttacggggtc attagttcat agcccatata tggagttccg
       61 cgttacataa cttacggtaa atggcccgcc tggctgaccg cccaacgacc cccgcccatt
      121 gacgtcaata atgacgtatg ttcccatagt aacgccaata gggactttcc attgacgtca
      181 atgggtggag tatttacggt aaactgccca cttggcagta catcaagtgt atcatatgcc
      241 aagtacgccc cctattgacg tcaatgacgg taaatggccc gcctggcatt atgcccagta
      301 catgacctta tgggactttc ctacttggca gtacatctac gtattagtca tcgctattac
      361 catggtgatg cggttttggc agtacatcaa tgggcgtgga tagcggtttg actcacgggg
      421 atttccaagt ctccacccca ttgacgtcaa tgggagtttg ttttggcacc aaaatcaacg
      481 ggactttcca aaatgtcgta acaactccgc cccattgacg caaatgggcg gtaggcgtgt
      541 acggtgggag gtctatataa gcagagctgg tttagtgaac cgtcagatcc gctagcgcta
      601 ccggtcgcca ccatggtgag tgtgattaaa ccagagatga agatgaggta ctacatggac
      661 ggctccgtca atgggcatga gttcacaatt gaaggtgaag gcacaggcag accttacgag
      721 ggacatcaag agatgacact acgcgtcaca atggccgagg gcgggccaat gcctttcgcg
      781 tttgacttag tgtcacacgt gttctgttac ggccacagag tatttactaa atatccagaa
      841 gagataccag actatttcaa acaagcattt cctgaaggcc tgtcatggga aaggtcgttg
      901 gagttcgaag atggtgggtc cgcttcagtc agtgcgcata taagccttag aggaaacacc
      961 ttctaccaca aatccaaatt tactggggtt aactttcctg ccgatggtcc tatcatgcaa
     1021 aaccaaagtg ttgattggga gccatcaacc gagaaaatta ctgccagcga cggagttctg
     1081 aagggtgatg ttacgatgta cctaaaactt gaaggaggcg gcaatcacaa atgccaaatg
     1141 aagactactt acaaggcggc aaaagagatt cttgaaatgc caggagacca ttacatcggc
     1201 catcgcctcg tcaggaaaac cgaaggcaac attactgagc aggtagaaga tgcagtagct
     1261 catagctccg gactcagatc tcgagctcaa gcttcgaatt ctgcagtcga cggtaccgcg
     1321 ggcccgggat ccaccggatc tagataactg atcataatca gccataccac atttgtagag
     1381 gttttacttg ctttaaaaaa cctcccacac ctccccctga acctgaaaca taaaatgaat
     1441 gcaattgttg ttgttaactt gtttattgca gcttataatg gttacaaata aagcaatagc
     1501 atcacaaatt tcacaaataa agcatttttt tcactgcatt ctagttgtgg tttgtccaaa
     1561 ctcatcaatg tatcttaacg cgtaaattgt aagcgttaat attttgttaa aattcgcgtt
     1621 aaatttttgt taaatcagct cattttttaa ccaataggcc gaaatcggca aaatccctta
     1681 taaatcaaaa gaatagaccg agatagggtt gagtgttgtt ccagtttgga acaagagtcc
     1741 actattaaag aacgtggact ccaacgtcaa aggnnnnnnn nnnnnnnnnn nnnnnnnnnn
     1801 nnnnnnnnnn nnnnnnnnnn nntnnnnnnn nnnnnnnnnn nnnnnnnnnn nnnnnnnnnn
     1861 nnnnnnnnnn nnnnnnnnnn nnnnnnnnnn nnnnnnnnnn nnnnnnnnnn nnnngnnnnn
     1921 nnnnnnnnnn nnnnnnnnnn nnnnnnnnnn nnnnnnnnnn nnnnnnnnnn nnnnnnnnnn
     1981 nnnnnnnnnn nnnnnnnnnn nnnnnnnnnn nnnnnnnnnn nnnnnnnnnn nnnnnnnnnc
     2041 aggtggcact tttcggggaa atgtgcgcgg aacccctatt tgtttatttt tctaaataca
     2101 ttcaaatatg tatccgctca tgagacaata accctgataa atgcttcaat aatattgaaa
     2161 aaggaagagt cctgaggcgg aaagaaccag ctgtggaatg tgtgtcagtt agggtgtgga
     2221 aagtccccag gctccccagc aggcagaagt atgcaaagca tgcatctcaa ttagtcagca
     2281 accaggtgtg gaaagtcccc aggctcccca gcaggcagaa gtatgcaaag catgcatctc
     2341 aattagtcag caaccatagt cccgccccta actccgccca tcccgcccct aactccgccc
     2401 agttccgccc attctccgcc ccatggctga ctaatttttt ttatttatgc agaggccgag
     2461 gccgcctcgg cctctgagct attccagaag tagtgaggag gcttttttgg aggcctaggc
     2521 ttttgcaaag atcgatcaag agacaggatg aggatcgttt cgcatgattg aacaagatgg
     2581 attgcacgca ggttctccgg ccgcttgggt ggagaggcta ttcggctatg actgggcaca
     2641 acagacaatc ggctgctctg atgccgccgt gttccggctg tcagcgcagg ggcgcccggt
     2701 tctttttgtc aagaccgacc tgtccggtgc cctgaatgaa ctgcaagacg aggcagcgcg
     2761 gctatcgtgg ctggccacga cgggcgttcc ttgcgcagct gtgctcgacg ttgtcactga
     2821 agcgggaagg gactggctgc tattgggcga agtgccgggg caggatctcc tgtcatctca
     2881 ccttgctcct gccgagaaag tatccatcat ggctgatgca atgcggcggc tgcatacgct
     2941 tgatccggct acctgcccat tcgaccacca agcgaaacat cgcatcgagc gagcacgtac
     3001 tcggatggaa gccggtcttg tcgatcagga tgatctggac gaagagcatc aggggctcgc
     3061 gccagccgaa ctgttcgcca ggctcaaggc gagcatgccc gacggcgagg atctcgtcgt
     3121 gacccatggc gatgcctgct tgccgaatat catggtggaa aatggccgct tttctggatt
     3181 catcgactgt ggccggctgg gtgtggcgga ccgctatcag gacatagcgt tggctacccg
     3241 tgatattgct gaagagcttg gcggcgaatg ggctgaccgc ttcctcgtgc tttacggtat
     3301 cgccgctccc gattcgcagc gcatcgcctt ctatcgcctt cttgacgagt tcttctgagc
     3361 gggactctgg ggttcgaaat gaccgaccaa gcgacgccca acctgccatc acgagatttc
     3421 gattccaccg ccgccttcta tgaaaggttg ggcttcggaa tcgttttccg ggacgccggc
     3481 tggatgatcc tccagcgcgg ggatctcatg ctggagttct tcgcccaccc tagggggagg
     3541 ctaactgaaa cacggaagga gacaataccg gaaggaaccc gcgctatgac ggcaataaaa
     3601 agacagaata aaacgcacgg tgttgggtcg tttgttcata aacgcggggt tcggtcccag
     3661 ggctggcact ctgtcgatac cccaccgaga ccccattggg gccaatacgc ccgcgtttct
     3721 tccttttccc caccccaccc cccaagttcg ggtgaaggcc cagggctcgc agccaacgtc
     3781 ggggcggcag gccctgccat agcctcaggt tactcatata tactttagat tgatttaaaa
     3841 cttcattttt aatttaaaag gatctaggtg aagatccttt ttgataatct catgaccaaa
     3901 atcccttaac gtgagttttc gttccactga gcgtcagacc ccgtagaaaa gatcaaagga
     3961 tcttcttgag atcctttttt tctgcgcgta atctgctgct tgcaaacaaa aaaaccaccg
     4021 ctaccagcgg tggtttgttt gccggatcaa gagctaccaa ctctttttcc gaaggtaact
     4081 ggcttcagca gagcgcagat accaaatact gttcttctag tgtagccgta gttaggccac
     4141 cacttcaaga actctgtagc accgcctaca tacctcgctc tgctaatcct gttaccagtg
     4201 gctgctgcca gtggcgataa gtcgtgtctt accgggttgg actcaagacg atagttaccg
     4261 gataaggcgc agcggtcggg ctgaacgggg ggttcgtgca cacagcccag cttggagcga
     4321 acgacctaca ccgaactgag atacctacag cgtgagctat gagaaagcgc cacgcttccc
     4381 gaagggagaa aggcggacag gtatccggta agcggcaggg tcggaacagg agagcgcacg
     4441 agggagcttc cagggggaaa cgcctggtat ctttatagtc ctgtcgggtt tcgccacctc
     4501 tgacttgagc gtcgattttt gtgatgctcg tcaggggggc ggagcctatg gaaaaacgcc
     4561 agcaacgcgg cctttttacg gttcctggcc ttttgctggc cttttgctca catgttcttt
     4621 cctgcgttat cccctgattc tgtggataac cgtattaccg ccatgcat
//
